Addgene plasmid #85226: pH6Z-101
Purpose: Plasmid clone containing HHV-6B(Z29) restriction endonuclease fragment
Depositing lab: Philip Pellett. Depositing organization: Centers for Disease Control and Prevention. Publication: Restriction endonuclease mapping and molecular cloning of the human herpesvirus 6 variant B strain Z29 genome. Lindquester GJ, Inoue N, Allen RD, Castelli JW, Stamey FR, Dambaugh TR, O'Brian JJ, Danovich RM, Frenkel N, Pellett PE. Arch Virol. 1996;141(2):367-79. PubMed 8634027.
Backbone
  Vector backbone: pKSm13-
  Backbone manufacturer: Stratagene, similar to pBluescript SK+
  Vector type: cloning vector
Growth in bacteria
  Bacterial resistance: Ampicillin, 100 μg/mL
  Growth temperature: 37°C
  Growth strain: DH5alpha
  Copy number: High Copy
Gene/Insert
  Gene/Insert name: fragment of the human herpesvirus 6B strain Z29 genome (alt name: NC_000898)
  Insert size (bp): 7000
  Cloning method: Unknown
  Sequencing primers: 5′ T7; 3′ T3
Terms and licenses: Academic/Nonprofit Terms; Industry Terms: Not Available to Industry
Depositor comments: restriction enzyme fragment = BamHI H; Range (bases) = 116,574-123,637; Associated Genes = U77, U79, U81 (partial), B6, B7
How to cite: pH6Z-101 was a gift from Philip Pellett (Addgene plasmid # 85226 ; http://n2t.net/addgene:85226 ; RRID:Addgene_85226)
