[The description below was written by a language model from this plasmid's Addgene catalogue record and pLannotate feature annotations shown in this document.]
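Description:
pH6Z-101 is a bacterial cloning plasmid carrying a genomic restriction fragment of human herpesvirus 6B strain Z29, one member of a set of clones made during restriction mapping and molecular cloning of that viral genome. The backbone is recorded as pKSm13-, a Stratagene phagemid similar to pBluescript. The feature table shows the expected elements: a high-copy ColE1/pUC-type origin for propagation in E. coli, an f1 origin that permits single-stranded DNA rescue with helper phage, and the bla gene with its own promoter for ampicillin selection. The lac promoter, operator and CAP site, together with remnants of lacZα and the polylinker, flank the cloning site. The interrupted lacZα is consistent with an insert in the polylinker. T7 and T3 phage promoters sit on either side of the insert and serve as sequencing primer sites.

The insert is the BamHI H fragment, about 7 kb, which the depositor maps to roughly positions 116,574–123,637 of the Z29 genome; the full sequenced plasmid is about 10 kb. The depositor lists U77, U79, partial U81, B6 and B7 as associated genes. The annotation agrees, detecting most of the U77 helicase subunit of the helicase/primase complex, U79/U80 segments implicated in DNA replication, a partial U81 uracil-DNA glycosylase at the fragment end, and the small predicted B6 and B7 reading frames. It also finds short matches to U78, based on the HHV-6A homologue. No eukaryotic promoter or tag is present beyond native viral sequence, so the plasmid serves as a source of cloned viral DNA, for example for sequencing, mapping, probes or subcloning, rather than as an expression vector. The cloning method is not recorded.
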