Features (pLannotate 1.2.2; 20 found; start..end, strand, type, name):
    827..1063    -  CDS            B6: B6_HHV6Z - Protein predicted: Swiss-Prot protein existence level 4. From Human herpesvirus 6B (strain Z29) (HHV-6 variant B) (Human B lymphotropic virus).
   1316..3634    -  CDS            HELI (fragment): HELI_HHV6Z - Protein inferred from homology: Swiss-Prot protein existence level 3. Component of the helicase/primase complex. Unwinds the DNA at the replication forks and generates single-stranded DNA for both leading and lagging strand synthesis. The primase synthesizes short RNA primers on the lagging strand that the polymerase elongates using dNTPs. Possesses helicase-like motifs and therefore may act as the helicase subunit of the complex. From Human herpesvirus 6B (strain Z29) (HHV-6 variant B) (Human B lymphotropic virus).
   3674..3692    -  promoter       T7 promoter: promoter for bacteriophage T7 RNA polymerase
   3695..3852    +  CDS            lacZα (fragment): LacZα fragment of β-galactosidase; lacZ fragment
   3883..4311    -  rep_origin     f1 ori (sequence partly withheld): f1 bacteriophage origin of replication; arrow indicates direction of (+) strand synthesis
   4338..4442    +  promoter       AmpR promoter: bla
   4443..5303    +  CDS            AmpR: β-lactamase; bla; confers resistance to ampicillin, carbenicillin, and related antibiotics
   5474..6062    +  rep_origin     ori: high-copy-number ColE1/pMB1/pBR322/pUC origin of replication
   6245..6337    +  CDS            lacI (fragment): lac repressor; lacI; The lac repressor binds to the lac operator to inhibit transcription in E. coli. This inhibition can be relieved by adding lactose or isopropyl-β-D-thiogalactopyranoside (IPTG).
   6350..6371    +  protein_bind   CAP binding site: CAP binding activates transcription in the presence of cAMP. E. coli catabolite activator protein
   6386..6416    +  promoter       lac promoter: promoter for the E. coli lac operon
   6424..6440    +  protein_bind   lac operator: The lac repressor binds to the lac operator to inhibit transcription in E. coli. This inhibition can be relieved by adding lactose or isopropyl-β-D-thiogalactopyranoside (IPTG). lac repressor encoded by lacI
   6485..6503    +  promoter       T3 promoter: promoter for bacteriophage T3 RNA polymerase
   6515..6586    -  misc_feature   MCS (fragment): pBluescript multiple cloning site
   6582..7070    +  CDS            U81 (fragment): UNG_HHV6Z - Also known as CB9L. Protein inferred from homology: Swiss-Prot protein existence level 3. Excises uracil residues from the DNA which can arise as a result of misincorporation of dUMP residues by DNA polymerase or deamination of cytosines. Therefore may reduce deleterious uracil incorporation into the viral genome, particularly in terminally differentiated cells which lack DNA repair enzymes. From Human herpesvirus 6B (strain Z29) (HHV-6 variant B) (Human B lymphotropic virus).
   7120..7728    -  CDS            U79 (fragment): U79_HHV6Z - Also known as CB7R. Protein inferred from homology: Swiss-Prot protein existence level 3. May be involved in DNA replication. From Human herpesvirus 6B (strain Z29) (HHV-6 variant B) (Human B lymphotropic virus).
   7811..8737    -  CDS            U79/U80 (fragment): U79_HHV6H - Protein inferred from homology: Swiss-Prot protein existence level 3. May be involved in DNA replication. From Human herpesvirus 6B (HHV-6 variant B) (Human B lymphotropic virus).
   9163..9387    -  CDS            B7: B7_HHV6Z - Protein predicted: Swiss-Prot protein existence level 4. From Human herpesvirus 6B (strain Z29) (HHV-6 variant B) (Human B lymphotropic virus).
   9879..9941    +  CDS            U78 (fragment): U78_HHV6U - Also known as EDLF5. Protein inferred from homology: Swiss-Prot protein existence level 3. From Human herpesvirus 6A (strain Uganda-1102) (HHV-6 variant A) (Human B lymphotropic virus).
   9937..174     +  CDS            U78 (fragment) (across the origin): U78_HHV6U - Also known as EDLF5. Protein inferred from homology: Swiss-Prot protein existence level 3. From Human herpesvirus 6A (strain Uganda-1102) (HHV-6 variant A) (Human B lymphotropic virus).
>Addgene plasmid #85226 | pH6Z-101 | addgene full sequence | sequence record 172620 | Addgene NGS Result
ACATCAAGAACTACCAGTAACTTGTTGTTTTGCCATCTTCTATATTGTCATCAGAAAAGTCATCAGAAAA
GTCATCAGAAAAAAACTACAGGATATCTAAAATATTTTTCGAATACCATTGAAAACATCAAAAACATGTT
CAATTCATCACCATATACTTTGAGTACAACTGCATAACATTGTTACAAATTTCAATATATGATTTTCGGA
TTGCGACTCGGACACCGGTAACCTCGCTCACAGTATTTCATATATTGTGTTGTAAGATACGGACCTCATG
AGTGTTTGACGCTCATGAAGACGGCAAAGGCGGCTGCTTTTGTCCTTTTTACTAGTTTTCACACGTTGTA
TCGAAATGAAGCCAGAGATTATTCACGGCTAATGATATGACCCGATCAATACCCGGCGAATGGATAAACG
TGTCTGAAACCTAGAAACCGCTACGCTCTCGGAAGAATTAAAAAACCGCCAAGAGATAGACCTTGATCTA
TGTAATAACGTGAAGTGGGCCTCGTTGTTTCATAAATCAAAGACGATTGCTTTAGTAGTGGGGGGTTGGG
CACAAAACAGTTGATTATTTAGTTCACATTATAAGGACCTAAAAGTTAAGTATAGTTGATAAGTTAAGTT
TAGTCTATAAGTGTAGTTATTAAGTAAGTTAAGCATCTAACTAATCATTTTGTGATTCCAATCATTACTC
CTGGATTTTTGTTTATCTGGATTCATACAGAAACATTGGATCATATGCAGGCTTTTGTAAATAACCTATT
ATTACTAAAAACAACTCTAGGATTTAATGGACGGATCTAGCATATTTTTTTCGTCATCTTATTCTTACCC
CGATACCTAGAATAACTTCAGTAGTGCAAAAAATAAAGGAGCTTCGATTGATACTTAGGACACCATCCAA
GCCACCACCTGAGTTAACATCAAAGTAACTATTAACGAGTTCGCGGCTGCTTAATAGGCTAAATTGTGCA
TTTTTGAGGTTTCCCCCGGAGTACATACGTGTACTCCGGGGGAGACTTTCATTTGTTTTTGCAGATGTCA
GCTCATACCACATCCCTGCAGCTGTATTCAATTTAGCGACGAAACAAAATCATGGCCGTAAGTCATTTCT
CATCAGTTCCTCATAGTTTCACACCCTTGTCTTTTTCGAGACATACTGCACTAAATCCCCGTGCTACTTT
TGTTTTGCAGAAAAAACGGACCGACGGGAATAAGCTCATTCGACCGTATGGAATTTCAACAATTACACGC
ACAATTCATCTGATGTTTTAGTTTTTTTTATATATTCTCATAAAAAACCTCCCTAAAATATTAACATGGT
ATTTTCGTTCTTTAACGCTTTTACAATATGCGGAGCAATAAAATTATCATTCTCATAATTCAGTCTCAAG
GGATTAACATTCATTATTAAATTATTCGGGTCGGTTACTCGTGACATCCCAACATAAATAGAACTCAATT
TTAAATTTTTTGGATCACTCCCGAAATCTATTGCGACCTTTTGTATGGAAAGCCCTTGACTTTTCGTGAT
GGTCATAGAAACTTTAGAAACAGTGGCGTAATCGACCGTTGTACATAGATGAAAACTCTGACCATTTACG
ACATCGACAAATTTCGACACGTTATTATCTAAAACAGAAATGAACCCCATTTCATCTTTTATAACTAATC
TAGGTAATCCTTTTTTATATAAGATCTGCGGTAATTGTTTATCCGTTCCTAAATGAACTACATTATCATT
TGTATAACCCTCCAGAGTATAATTATTGGCAGGGATAGCGTAGGTGAGCATACCATAAAAACTCTTTAAA
TGGGAATATATCTCACCGCACTGTTTTCTAGAAACGTTGTTTCTGTTATAAGTCACTAGGAGAGTCTTTC
CGAACTTCCCTTTTGTATGCTTCTGCAGAATGGCAAACCTAGATATAAAGATATCCTTAAACGTCGTATA
AAGCAAACTAATTTCCTCGAACGACAGAGAATTAGTTAAAGGCAACTTACTATACCTAGTAAAAAATGGA
TCTCCGCAAGGATCAATTTCTAATAGGTCCATATCTGATAACCCATCATCGACTAATCCGAAATCATACC
TTTCATCTGTCTCTACGGTTTGCACGTCTCGAGACATCCTCGACATTTCACTTTCTAAGAATTCAATACT
GGGCATCTTTATGTTTTTGATCTCCATTAACACTTCAGGGGTGGTGAATTCCGAACAGCAGAAAGAATAC
ATCCCTCCGAACATAAGACCGGATAAAAAAGAATATGCGTGAATAGTCTGCTCACATGACGTTTTTTCGA
TAAACAAATCGCTCTGTAACAGTTCTACAAATTTTTCATAAGTTCCGGAAAACCCCACGGTCGAAGCCTT
GATCTTGGACGTCACACCTATTGAACTGTTTCTGATATGTTTCAGATGACAGGTTATCAAAGTCTCTTCC
ACCGACCCATCTTCCAAAACAATCTCCTCCAATTGAACAGTTTTCGATAAATCCTGATCCGCGAACTGAG
AATAAGTATTCAGCCGATGAATATTAGATTTAAACCACGGTTCAATTTCTAAGGAGAAATTACCAATTTC
ACTTTTGTAGTCTTCGAAAGTCTTGTTTTTTATTAGAAAATAAACCGGAAACACAAACAAGTTATTTCTG
TTGGTAACTTCAACCTGCTCATGCAATGAGCGGAAATAGTTCTTTACCTCGTTATGCGATAAAAACAAGC
GGGTCGTTTCTATTTCGTTCATGGGATTTCTTATGTACGAAGCGGGCTTCACAAACTGATCGACATACTC
TATAAGCTCCGGCTTTAACGGCAAGCCAAATTCTATGTGCTTTAAAAAGTCTCCGAACGCATGATCCGCA
CATCTTTTGTTGTTTACAAAGATTATCCAGTTATTATCGACTTCGCAATATTTAGAGAGCACGTCGTCGC
AGATCAAGGCTGAAAGTACATCTATTCCTCTCTTCACGTCCTTGTTTTGAGTCAGCGGATTAAATGAAGT
CACCAAAGCGTTACTCTGCGTGGGCGACCCCACACACACGATGCACGGAACAATTCCGTTCTCATACAAA
GGGGTTTTATACAACGCGTTATAAAACCAATAGAAAAAAACAACAGTGTGCAGAATATGTCGTAATATTA
CGCCTGCCTCGTCGATAACTATAACACTACTCTCACACAAATCAGGTAACTCTTTAGTTTTGCACGCGAC
AGCACCCAACGCCCTCTCCGCTATGTCGGAGATAACATTCCAATAGATAGACAGGTCTTGCTTTTGTTGA
ATTTGAATCGACCTCTCGTCATTTGCAATATAACTTTGACGTTCGCTCATAGATACATGTGAACTATTAA
ACCCAAAAGTCTTAAAAATTGTTTTAACTTGCGCGGATTTACTTCTGTTTAAAACAACGCTCAAATTCTG
AGCGGCGATAGATGTCGTTGCAGTAACGATACAATCTAAGTTGGCCGCTAAGGTCTGAATGCTGTTCGTT
TTCCCTGCCCCGGCCGTACCGGTTACTAACAAGGCCTTAAACGGCAAAAAAGGCAGAGGTTGAGCGAATT
CATCAATACCGATGCACAGAGCATCAGCAAATTCGCCGTTGAACTCGGTTTCAGGATCCACTAGTTCTAG
AGCGGCCGCCACCGCGGTGGAGCTCCAATTCGCCCTATAGTGAGTCGTATTACAATTCACTGGCCGTCGT
TTTACAACGTCGTGACTGGGAAAACCCTGGCGTTACCCAACTTAATCGCCTTGCAGCACATCCCCCTTTC
GCCAGCTGGCGTAATAGCGAAGAGGCCCGCACCGATCGCCCTTCCCAACAGTTGCGCAGCCTGAATGGCG
AATGGAAATTGTAAGCGTTAATATTTTGTTAAAATTCGCGTTAAATTTTTGTTAAATCAGCTCATTTTTT
AACCAATAGGCCGAAATCGGCAAAATCCCTTATAAATCAAAAGAATAGACCGAGATAGGGT
[37 nt withheld, positions 3982-4018]
AAAGAACGTGGACTCCAACGTCAAAGG
[49 nt withheld, positions 4046-4094]
T
[91 nt withheld, positions 4096-4186]
G
[124 nt withheld, positions 4188-4311]
CAGGTGGCACTTTTCGGGGAAATGTGCGCGGAACCCCTATTTGTTTATTTTTCTAAATACATTCAAATAT
GTATCCGCTCATGAGACAATAACCCTGATAAATGCTTCAATAATATTGAAAAAGGAAGAGTATGAGTATT
CAACATTTCCGTGTCGCCCTTATTCCCTTTTTTGCGGCATTTTGCCTTCCTGTTTTTGCTCACCCAGAAA
CGCTGGTGAAAGTAAAAGATGCTGAAGATCAGTTGGGTGCACGAGTGGGTTACATCGAACTGGATCTCAA
CAGCGGTAAGATCCTTGAGAGTTTTCGCCCCGAAGAACGTTTTCCAATGATGAGCACTTTTAAAGTTCTG
CTATGTGGCGCGGTATTATCCCGTATTGACGCCGGGCAAGAGCAACTCGGTCGCCGCATACACTATTCTC
AGAATGACTTGGTTGAGTACTCACCAGTCACAGAAAAGCATCTTACGGATGGCATGACAGTAAGAGAATT
ATGCAGTGCTGCCATAACCATGAGTGATAACACTGCGGCCAACTTACTTCTGACAACGATCGGAGGACCG
AAGGAGCTAACCGCTTTTTTGCACAACATGGGGGATCATGTAACTCGCCTTGATCGTTGGGAACCGGAGC
TGAATGAAGCCATACCAAACGACGAGCGTGACACCACGATGCCTGTAGCAATGGCAACAACGTTGCGCAA
ACTATTAACTGGCGAACTACTTACTCTAGCTTCCCGGCAACAATTAATAGACTGGATGGAGGCGGATAAA
GTTGCAGGACCACTTCTGCGCTCGGCCCTTCCGGCTGGCTGGTTTATTGCTGATAAATCTGGAGCCGGTG
AGCGTGGGTCTCGCGGTATCATTGCAGCACTGGGGCCAGATGGTAAGCCCTCCCGTATCGTAGTTATCTA
CACGACGGGGAGTCAGGCAACTATGGATGAACGAAATAGACAGATCGCTGAGATAGGTGCCTCACTGATT
AAGCATTGGTAACTGTCAGACCAAGTTTACTCATATATACTTTAGATTGATTTAAAACTTCATTTTTAAT
TTAAAAGGATCTAGGTGAAGATCCTTTTTGATAATCTCATGACCAAAATCCCTTAACGTGAGTTTTCGTT
CCACTGAGCGTCAGACCCCGTAGAAAAGATCAAAGGATCTTCTTGAGATCCTTTTTTTCTGCGCGTAATC
TGCTGCTTGCAAACAAAAAAACCACCGCTACCAGCGGTGGTTTGTTTGCCGGATCAAGAGCTACCAACTC
TTTTTCCGAAGGTAACTGGCTTCAGCAGAGCGCAGATACCAAATACTGTTCTTCTAGTGTAGCCGTAGTT
AGGCCACCACTTCAAGAACTCTGTAGCACCGCCTACATACCTCGCTCTGCTAATCCTGTTACCAGTGGCT
GCTGCCAGTGGCGATAAGTCGTGTCTTACCGGGTTGGACTCAAGACGATAGTTACCGGATAAGGCGCAGC
GGTCGGGCTGAACGGGGGGTTCGTGCACACAGCCCAGCTTGGAGCGAACGACCTACACCGAACTGAGATA
CCTACAGCGTGAGCTATGAGAAAGCGCCACGCTTCCCGAAGGGAGAAAGGCGGACAGGTATCCGGTAAGC
GGCAGGGTCGGAACAGGAGAGCGCACGAGGGAGCTTCCAGGGGGAAACGCCTGGTATCTTTATAGTCCTG
TCGGGTTTCGCCACCTCTGACTTGAGCGTCGATTTTTGTGATGCTCGTCAGGGGGGCGGAGCCTATGGAA
AAACGCCAGCAACGCGGCCTTTTTACGGTTCCTGGCCTTTTGCTGGCCTTTTGCTCACATGTTCTTTCCT
GCGTTATCCCCTGATTCTGTGGATAACCGTATTACCGCCTTTGAGTGAGCTGATACCGCTCGCCGCAGCC
GAACGACCGAGCGCAGCGAGTCAGTGAGCGAGGAAGCGGAAGAGCGCCCAATACGCAAACCGCCTCTCCC
CGCGCGTTGGCCGATTCATTAATGCAGCTGGCACGACAGGTTTCCCGACTGGAAAGCGGGCAGTGAGCGC
AACGCAATTAATGTGAGTTAGCTCACTCATTAGGCACCCCAGGCTTTACACTTTATGCTTCCGGCTCGTA
TGTTGTGTGGAATTGTGAGCGGATAACAATTTCACACAGGAAACAGCTATGACCATGATTACGCCAAGCT
CGAAATTAACCCTCACTAAAGGGAACAAAAGCTGGTACCGGGCCCCCCCTCGAGGTCGACGGTATCGATA
AGCTTGATATCGAATTCCTGCAGCCCGGGGGATCCGTATCCCGACGGCAGAGGTTGCGGTTTGGCCTTCG
GTACAGTGAAAGAGTGCTCGATTCCAGAATCTCTAAAGAATATATTTAAAGAACTGGAAAGAAGCATCCC
GAATTTTTCCCCCCCTGACAACGGCTGTTTAAACTCCTGGTGTAGAGAAGGAGTCCTACTGCTAAACTCG
ATATTCACTGTAGTTCATGGATTACCAATGTCCCACGAGGCATTTGGTTGGCAAACACTGAGCTACAAGA
TTATCAGCAGACTATCGGAACAAATGAACTCTCTCGTTTTCTTGTTGTGGGGAAAACATGCCCGGAAACT
CTCTTATCTAATAGACGCACAGAAACATCTCGTCTTAGAAAGTGCACATCCATCACCCAAAGTGAAATCT
GCAAGAATGCCATTTATTGGTTGCAATCATTTTGTGCGAACAAATTTATTTCTTACTGAGCACGGGAAAG
ACCCAATCAATTGGAACATTCTGAACGAATAGAACCTATTTAGTTTACATAAGAATTACAATACAGCAAT
AAAATTCACAGTGTTTCCAATATTGTGGTTGCCAGTAAGTCTTCATTAAAACTCCCAGCATTTTCAAAGT
TTTCGGTTTCGCTGCTATCGTCTATGACAATTGCAGAATTTTGTGTCCTTAAATTATTTAGATTGGAATT
CCGTCTCCTGGGAACTCTCCCTCGGCCACGTCCTCGTGCTCTGCCCCGGTTTTGTCCTGAAATAACACGC
TGCTGCCCGATTGCACCATCTGTTGATCCGACGGTTGTTCTGGTCCGTTGTCGAACTCTTCTTGCGTTCT
GCGTTGTTTCAGTTTCAAATACTCGCATGTCGATAAACGGTTTAATCTCACACACAGGTACCGACCTGAC
ACAATCAGAAAACACTATCTGTTTCTTTTGCTCGATATGTTTTGTTTTACTTAAACATTTACTTGGAACA
GTAACATCAGCACATTCAAGTACATTTTTTATTAAATTATCCTTTACATAATCCAAACGCTCTTTCAATT
TCGAAAGCGATCTTTCTACAACCTCGCCGCTGCTTGCAACAAGTCTGGCCCTAAGCTGTTCTAAAGACTT
ATTAAGCTGAAAATTTCCATAATTATCTTCATTGGATAGACCTTCTCGGTTCGTCCCCTAAAAGAAAAAG
ATCAGCTTTAGATACGCACAACAAAGACTCCAAAGACCTAGGTTTTGGTGAACCCAAAACTCCACCCACC
TGCGCATAAACGCGCTTGTCTAATTCATCATGTTGTTGATCTTCGTGATTATCAATAGAAACACAGGGCG
ATAACGCACCCTCAACCGCTCCATTCACGAATGTCGTAGAAGTCGGTGCTATGCCATCTTCGTGACTTTG
TTCTTCCAAATTACGTTTCGTTTCGTGGTGAGATTTCTGTCTCTTCTCCTTAGGGGGTTCTGAAATCACA
ACAAAACAGATACTATTTAAAAAAGTCCACGACCGTGACACACCAATAATAAAAAAATTTACAACAGCTA
CACATTCATATTTACCATCAAATTCATCCTTTTTGTCCGGCCGCTTGTCTTCGTCGTTTCGTTTTTTTTC
TTCTTGTTTTCGTTTCTCATCTTCTTTTTTTTTGTCAATGTCCTCCACTTTTCTTTTTTCTTTCTGCTTC
CCCGAGCGTTTTCTGTGTTCATCGTCGTGTTTTTTCCTGTCTAGAGCTCGACATTCTTTTTCAAACTTTT
CCATAAATTTCAAATCGCCCAGATTTCGTAGCTCGGGCTCCGAGGAAACTTTAGCAATAGTAACAAACGT
TATTTGAAGTTTTCCGTTTTCATGGGAAACAGTCAAAATCCTCTCTCTGCCCTCAGTATTCTGAGAAATC
GACGTGATTGATTTTGAACACAGTAAAAGGCCCCGAGCTCTGTACGTTCTGCATTTTCCTTCATCCATCC
CAATATCCACCGTTAGAGAACCCATTGAATCTGTCTCCGATGTCCAATAAATCATTGATATCCATCCTTT
AGAAAACGTTTCACACGTTCCAGAGTCAGCTAAGAACTCAATGAAACAGCCATTGTCGAATTCAAACCTT
TTCAAATGAAGAGACTGACTAATAATTTGTTCATAAGCCTGTATAACATTGTCAAATGACCCATATCCAC
GTTCTTCAGCATACATCTTATCTGTGTGAAAATAAGAACAAAATAAACATGCTCGACACCATCAAAATAC
ACATAGCAAATCGTAACATTACAGAAATCCAAAAACGACTACAAACGAGACATACATTTTTACCAGAATA
ATCCCAGAAAAATCTCAGAAAGATGAGTTCTTTGCCGCTCATCTAGCACAAATGAGCTAGCGAACACAGT
CACCAGCGCCCTTTTATGCGCACGAATCACACTTCCGGGCTCGAGCGTTTGCGATCCAAAAACTACTGCA
TACAACTAAAACGATTTATTTCTCCCATGAAACGACATATCTAAGTCAGACAACGAACACGATATAAAAA
TCTATTAAACCGAAATGTGGCCCGACATCTAAAAATACCGTTCGGCTTTTTTACTGTAACGACTTTTTAC
TAACGGTTAACCACATCCTCATCCAAACCGAAAACCTTTACGTATTGCGTCAGCGACAAGGGCGTGGACT
TTGCCGTAAAATGCATATAAAAAGGCTTGTCGCCCGTCAGAAGTATTAGGGATCAAACTGTAAGTCTCAT
ACACGGCAAAACAGCGAATGCTAAACCGCGAACTACAAATCACGTGAAGCTTGATGCAGACTCTTATACA
GATTGAATGTATACACTTTGATACATTATGAAGCATAAATACTAAAATGTAGTTAGATCGAAATGAAAGC
TTTATGGGACTATTAAAATTGCAGATTCATGCTTATGTAAACGTGAATAAATTCGGTGTTTTTGATGTTC
CGTGAAAAAGTTTACAGCGCATTCGACATATGGAATTTACGTCTACTCGAACGTTGACCTGTTGTAGCTT
CAAGGTAAGATTTAACCTATTTTGCATCTACGCACTTCCAAGAGCTCAATACAATTTTGTATATGCCAAA
AAACCCCTTTAGTCTTTTTAATAGAAAATCGTTTATCAACCAAGATGTAAGTTAGTTTAGTTTCCAGCGT
ATAGTTATCGAGGGACACATCATTAAAATCTGCGTTGCATAAAAACTTGGACTGCTAAAAATTACACTTG
CTTAAAGAAATAGTCATCTAGTTTTCGGAAAAAACCCTCGTTCACACCATGCTAGCCTGAATGGAAAATC
GTAGGTCACTGGTTCTTTCTATACGAGATGAGTATGCTTGCTTATTTTTCTCTATTGTCGTCAATTGCTT
CTGGCTGTGGTTCTCATAGAATTTCCCCCGTCTGTGTGGAAACACCCTTCAATTTTACTCGTATCACCTA
CCTCTCTCTACTTGTCATATCTCCGATTCATTTTATCTA
